>Addgene plasmid #98408 | pYZ164 | addgene full sequence | sequence record 198897 | Addgene NGS Result
GACGAAAGGGCCTCGTGATACGCCTATTTTTATAGGTTAATGTCATGATAATAATGGTTTCTTAGACGGG
GATCGCAAATTAAAGCCTTCGAGCGTCCCAAAACCTTCTCAAGCAAGGTTTTCAGTATAATGTTACATGC
GTACACGCGTCTGTACAGAAAAAAAAGAAAAATTTGAAATATAAATAACGTTCTTAATACTAACATAACT
ATAAAAAAATAAATAGGGACCTAGACTTCAGGTTGTCTAACTCCTTCCTTTTCGGTTAGAGCGGATGTGG
GGGGAGGGCGTGAATGTAAGCGTGACATAACTAATTACATGACTCGAGAAGAGATCACACCTTCCTCTTC
TTCTTGGGGTCAGCCCTGCTGTCTCCACCGAGCTGAGAGAGGTCGATTCTTGTTTCATAGAGCCCCGTAA
TTGACTGATGAATCAGTGTGGCGTCCAGGACCTCCTTTGTAGAGGTGTACCGCTTTCTGTCTATGGTGGT
GTCGAAGTACTTGAAGGCTGCAGGCGCGCCCAAGTTGGTCAGAGTAAACAAGTGGATAATGTTTTCTGCC
TGCTCCCTGATGGGCTTATCCCTGTGCTTATTGTAAGCAGAAAGCACCTTATCGAGGTTAGCGTCGGCGA
GGATCACTCTTTTGGAGAATTCGCTTATTTGCTCGATGATCTCATCAAGGTAGTGTTTGTGTTGTTCCAC
GAACAGCTGCTTCTGCTCATTATCTTCGGGAGACCCTTTGAGCTTTTCATAGTGGCTGGCCAGATACAAG
AAATTAACGTATTTAGAGGGCAGTGCCAGCTCGTTACCTTTCTGCAGCTCGCCCGCACTAGCGAGCATTC
GTTTCCGGCCGTTTTCAAGCTCAAAGAGAGAGTACTTGGGAAGCTTAATGATGAGGTCTTTTTTGACCTC
TTTATATCCTTTCGCCTCGAGAAAGTCGATGGGGTTTTTTTCGAAGCTTGATCGCTCCATGATTGTGATG
CCCAGCAGTTCCTTGACGCTTTTGAGTTTTTTAGACTTCCCTTTCTCCACTTTGGCCACAACCAGTACAC
TGTAAGCGACTGTAGGAGAATCGAATCCGCCGTATTTCTTGGGGTCCCAATCTTTTTTGCGTGCGATCAG
CTTGTCGCTGTTCCTTTTCGGGAGGATACTTTCCTTGGAGAAGCCTCCGGTCTGTACTTCGGTCTTTTTA
ACGATGTTCACCTGCGGCATGGACAGGACCTTCCGGACTGTCGCGAAATCCCTACCCTTGTCCCACACGA
TTTCTCCTGTTTCTCCGTTTGTTTCGATAAGTGGTCGCTTCCGAATCTCTCCATTGGCCAGTGTAATCTC
GGTCTTGAAAAAATTCATAATATTGCTGTAAAAGAAGTACTTAGCGGTGGCCTTGCCTATTTCCTGCTCA
GACTTTGCGATCATTTTCCTAACATCGTACACTTTATAGTCTCCGTAAACAAATTCAGATTCAAGCTTGG
GATATTTTTTGATAAGTGCAGTGCCTACCACTGCATTCAGGTAGGCATCATGCGCATGGTGGTAATTGTT
GATCTCTCTCACCTTATAAAACTGAAAGTCCTTTCTGAAATCTGAGACCAGCTTAGACTTCAGAGTAATA
ACTTTCACCTCTCGAATCAGTTTGTCATTTTCATCGTACTTGGTGTTCATGCGTGAATCGAGAATTTGGG
CCACGTGCTTGGTGATCTGGCGTGTCTCAACAAGCTGCCTTTTGATGAAGCCGGCTTTATCCAACTCAGA
CAGGCCACCTCGTTCAGCCTTAGTCAGATTATCGAACTTCCGTTGTGTGATCAGTTTGGCGTTCAGCAGC
TGCCGCCAATAATTTTTCATTTTCTTGACAACTTCTTCTGAGGGGACGTTATCACTCTTCCCTCTATTTT
TATCGGATCTTGTCAACACTTTATTATCAATAGAATCATCTTTGAGAAAAGACTGGGGCACGATATGATC
CACGTCGTAGTCGGAGAGCCGATTGATGTCCAGTTCCTGATCCACGTACATGTCCCTGCCGTTCTGCAGG
TAGTACAGGTAGAGCTTCTCATTCTGAAGCTGGGTGTTTTCAACTGGGTGTTCCTTAAGGATTTGGGACC
CCAGTTCTTTTATACCCTCTTCAATCCTCTTCATCCTTTCCCTACTGTTCTTCTGTCCCTTCTGGGTAGT
TTGGTTCTCTCGGGCCATCTCGATAACGATATTCTCGGGCTTATGCCTTCCCATTACTTTGACGAGTTCA
TCCACGACCTTAACGGTCTGCAGTATTCCCTTTTTGATAGCTGGGCTACCTGCAAGATTAGCGATGTGCT
CGTGAAGACTGTCCCCCTGGCCAGAAACTTGTGCTTTCTGGATGTCCTCCTTAAAGGTGAGAGAGTCATC
ATGGATCAACTGCATGAAGTTCCGGTTGGCAAATCCATCGGACTTAAGAAAATCCAGGATTGTCTTTCCA
GACTGCTTATCTCGGATCCCATTGATCAGTTTTCTTGACAGCCGCCCCCATCCTGTATATCGGCGCCTCT
TGAGCTGTTTCATGACTTTGTCGTCGAAGAGATGAGCGTAAGTTTTCAAGCGTTCTTCAATCATCTCCCT
ATCTTCAAACAACGTAAGGGTGAGGACAATGTCCTCAAGAATGTCCTCGTTCTCCTCATTGTCCAGGAAG
TCCTTGTCTTTAATGATTTTCAGGAGATCGTGATACGTTCCCAGGGATGCGTTGAAGCGATCCTCCACTC
CGCTGATTTCAACAGAGTCGAAACATTCAATCTTTTTGAAATAGTCTTCTTTGAGCTGTTTCACGGTAAC
TTTCCGGTTCGTCTTGAAGAGGAGGTCCACGATAGCTTTCTTCTGCTCTCCAGACAGGAATGCTGGCTTT
CTCATCCCTTCTGTGACGTATTTGACCTTGGTGAGCTCGTTATAAACTGTGAAGTACTCGTACAGCAGAG
AGTGTTTAGGAAGCACCTTTTCGTTAGGCAGATTTTTATCAAAGTTAGTCATCCTTTCGATGAAGGACTG
GGCAGAGGCCCCCTTATCCACGACTTCCTCGAAGTTCCAGGGAGTGATGGTCTCTTCTGATTTGCGAGTC
ATCCACGCGAATCTGGAATTTCCCCGGGCGAGGGGGCCTACATAGTAGGGTATCCGAAATGTGAGGATTT
TCTCAATCTTTTCCCTGTTATCTTTCAAAAAGGGGTAGAAATCCTCTTGCCGCCTGAGGATAGCGTGCAG
TTCGCCCAGGTGAATCTGGTGGGGGATGCTTCCATTGTCGAAAGTGCGCTGTTTGCGCAACAGATCTTCT
CTGTTAAGCTTTACCAGCAGCTCCTCGGTGCCGTCCATTTTTTCCAAGATGGGCTTAATAAATTTGTAAA
ATTCCTCCTGGCTTGCTCCGCCGTCAATGTATCCGGCGTAGCCATTTTTAGACTGATCGAAGAAAATTTC
CTTGTACTTCTCAGGCAGTTGCTGTCTGACAAGGGCCTTCAGCAAAGTCAAGTCTTGGTGGTGCTCATCA
TAGCGCTTGATCATACTAGCGCTCAGCGGAGCTTTGGTGATCTCCGTGTTCACTCGCAGAATATCACTCA
GCAGAATGGCGTCTGACAGGTTCTTTGCCGCCAAAAAAAGGTCTGCGTACTGGTCGCCGATCTGGGCCAG
CAGATTGTCGAGATCATCATCGTAGGTGTCTTTGCTCAGTTGAAGCTTGGCATCTTCGGCCAGGTCGAAG
TTAGATTTAAAGTTGGGGGTCAGCCCGAGTGACAGGGCGATAAGATTACCAAACAGGCCGTTCTTCTTCT
CCCCAGGGAGCTGTGCGATGAGGTTTTCGAGCCGCCGGGATTTGGACAGCCTAGCGCTCAGGATTGCTTT
GGCGTCAACTCCGGATGCGTTGATCGGGTTCTCTTCGAAAAGCTGATTGTAAGTCTGAACCAGTTGGATA
AAGAGTTTGTCGACATCGCTGTTGTCTGGGTTCAGGTCCCCCTCGATGAGGAAGTGTCCCCGAAATTTGA
TCATATGCGCCAGCGCGAGATAGATCAACCGCAAGTCAGCCTTATCAGTACTGTCTACAAGCTTCTTCCT
CAGATGATATATGGTTGGGTACTTTTCATGGTACGCCACCTCGTCCACGATATTGCCAAAGATTGGGTGG
CGCTCGTGCTTTTTATCCTCCTCCACCAAAAAGGACTCCTCCAGCCTATGGAAGAAAGAGTCATCCACCT
TAGCCATCTCATTACTAAAGATCTCCTGCAGGTAGCAGATCCGATTCTTTCTGCGGGTATATCTGCGCCG
TGCTGTTCTTTTGAGCCGCGTGGCTTCGGCCGTCTCCCCGGAGTCGAACAGGAGGGCGCCAATGAGGTTC
TTCTTTATGCTGTGGCGATCGGTATTGCCCAGAACTTTGAATTTTTTGCTCGGCACCTTGTACTCGTCCG
TAATGACGGCCCAACCGACGCTGTTTGTGCCGATATCGAGCCCAATGGAGTACTTCTTGTCCATCTCTAG
AGTCGACCTGCAGCAATTCTCTTGCTTAAAGAAAAGCGAAGGCACCTGTCCACCACCCACTATTTATACC
ATGGGAGGCGTCAAACCGAGTTTTTGCGAAAGGATTATCGCACCTCTCCCCAAGTAACATCGGCAAAGCA
AAAACGGAGCGGAAGACCAATGAGACGCGGAAGGGGAGCGCCGAATGAGGAAAGCGAGAGAGAAAGAAGT
GGATGGAATGATTCCCCGCCAAAGTGGACACATTTCGGGAATCTTCAGGAAGCATGGATCACCTTATGGA
CAAGAAGATAATCCGGAAGCCAATAGGAGGGCGACAGGGGGTCAGCGATAAGCGTCGGAAAAAACTTTAT
GATATGGTAAATACGTAGGAGGTTACGGTGCAGAGGAGGGGCCGGTAGCGAGTGATAGCGAGGGAAAGAC
GATCGCTATCGGGCCGTAAGGAGGAAATGGGAGGTTGGGGGAAGGATGCGTTGGAATGCGGAGTAGAGAA
ATTGAAGAGAGAGAGAGGACACACCTAGAGAGAAAGAAATGGATATAGAGAAAGAGAAAAAATAAGAGGA
ATACGGATACGATGGAGTGCGTTGAATGAGAGAAAAGAAAAGAAAAGGAATGATAAGAGAAGGAATGAAA
ATTGTTTTGTTTTGTTTTCAATTGCTTTCTTTTGTTTTCTTTGTCTTTGTTCTTCCTTCCCTTGTCCCGA
TGCTGTTCTTCTCACCAGCTTCCGCATGATAGCCATTTTCTTAGTTGTTGTAGGGCGTCAGGTGGCACTT
TTCGGGGAAATGTGCGCGGAACCCCTATTTGTTTATTTTTCTAAATACATTCAAATATGTATCCGCTCAT
GAGACAATAACCCTGATAAATGCTTCAATAATATTGAAAAAGGAAGAGTATGAGTATTCAACATTTCCGT
GTCGCCCTTATTCCCTTTTTTGCGGCATTTTGCCTTCCTGTTTTTGCTCACCCAGAAACGCTGGTGAAAG
TAAAAGATGCTGAAGATCAGTTGGGTGCACGAGTGGGTTACATCGAACTGGATCTCAACAGCGGTAAGAT
CCTTGAGAGTTTTCGCCCCGAAGAACGTTTTCCAATGATGAGCACTTTTAAAGTTCTGCTATGTGGCGCG
GTATTATCCCGTATTGACGCCGGGCAAGAGCAACTCGGTCGCCGCATACACTATTCTCAGAATGACTTGG
TTGAGTACTCACCAGTCACAGAAAAGCATCTTACGGATGGCATGACAGTAAGAGAATTATGCAGTGCTGC
CATAACCATGAGTGATAACACTGCGGCCAACTTACTTCTGACAACGATCGGAGGACCGAAGGAGCTAACC
GCTTTTTTGCACAACATGGGGGATCATGTAACTCGCCTTGATCGTTGGGAACCGGAGCTGAATGAAGCCA
TACCAAACGACGAGCGTGACACCACGATGCCTGTAGCAATGGCAACAACGTTGCGCAAACTATTAACTGG
CGAACTACTTACTCTAGCTTCCCGGCAACAATTAATAGACTGGATGGAGGCGGATAAAGTTGCAGGACCA
CTTCTGCGCTCGGCCCTTCCGGCTGGCTGGTTTATTGCTGATAAATCTGGAGCCGGTGAGCGTGGGTCTC
GCGGTATCATTGCAGCACTGGGGCCAGATGGTAAGCCCTCCCGTATCGTAGTTATCTACACGACGGGGAG
TCAGGCAACTATGGATGAACGAAATAGACAGATCGCTGAGATAGGTGCCTCACTGATTAAGCATTGGTAA
CTGTCAGACCAAGTTTACTCATATATACTTTAGATTGATTTAAAACTTCATTTTTAATTTAAAAGGATCT
AGGTGAAGATCCTTTTTGATAATCTCATGACCAAAATCCCTTAACGTGAGTTTTCGTTCCACTGAGCGTC
AGACCCCGTAGAAAAGATCAAAGGATCTTCTTGAGATCCTTTTTTTCTGCGCGTAATCTGCTGCTTGCAA
ACAAAAAAACCACCGCTACCAGCGGTGGTTTGTTTGCCGGATCAAGAGCTACCAACTCTTTTTCCGAAGG
TAACTGGCTTCAGCAGAGCGCAGATACCAAATACTGTTCTTCTAGTGTAGCCGTAGTTAGGCCACCACTT
CAAGAACTCTGTAGCACCGCCTACATACCTCGCTCTGCTAATCCTGTTACCAGTGGCTGCTGCCAGTGGC
GATAAGTCGTGTCTTACCGGGTTGGACTCAAGACGATAGTTACCGGATAAGGCGCAGCGGTCGGGCTGAA
CGGGGGGTTCGTGCACACAGCCCAGCTTGGAGCGAACGACCTACACCGAACTGAGATACCTACAGCGTGA
GCTATGAGAAAGCGCCACGCTTCCCGAAGGGAGAAAGGCGGACAGGTATCCGGTAAGCGGCAGGGTCGGA
ACAGGAGAGCGCACGAGGGAGCTTCCAGGGGGAAACGCCTGGTATCTTTATAGTCCTGTCGGGTTTCGCC
ACCTCTGACTTGAGCGTCGATTTTTGTGATGCTCGTCAGGGGGGCGGAGCCTATGGAAAAACGCCAGCAA
CGCGGCCTTTTTACGGTTCCTGGCCTTTTGCTGGCCTTTTGCTCACATGTTCTTTCCTGCGTTATCCCCT
GATTCTGTGGATAACCGTATTACCGCCTTTGAGTGAGCTGATACCGCTCGCCGCAGCCGAACGACCGAGC
GCAGCGAGTCAGTGAGCGAGGAAGCGGAAGAGCGCCCAATACGCAAACCGCCTCTCCCCGCGCGTTGGCC
GATTCATTAATGCAGCTGGCACGACAGGTTTCCCGACTGGAAAGCGGGCAGTGAGCGCAACGCAATTAAT
GTGAGTTAGCTCACTCATTAGGCACCCCAGGCTTTACACTTTATGCTTCCGGCTCGTATGTTGTGTGGAA
TTGTGAGCGGATAACAATTTCACACAGGAAACAGCTATGACATGATTACGAATTCGAGCTCGGTACCCCG
GGTACCTTTTGCTTATGTTGGTGGTAGTTGGCATGCGTAGACTGATGACTAGTCAGCAAGGAGCGTAGAA
CAGTCACACTCGTTATATATGTGCTTCCAAGAAAACTCAAGAATTTACCATTAGCAAACACTTTTTTGAA
ATGTTAGACATTTAAATGACGAAGGCATATAGAAGCTTTGAATAGGTGTTGTAAAGTGTTGATTTATGTG
ACGCTGAGGGTGCGCATGAAAGGAATGTTGGGTCACGATTATTAAACAGTTTGCTAGCTTGGACACTTGA
GTATTGGAAGTTGTTGAATTCTAAAAAACTTTCAGTTGATTTGAATAGTTGCTGTTGCCAAAAAACATAA
CCTGTACCGAAGAAATTTATTGGATATAATGACAGTTTTAGAGCTAGAAATAGCAAGTTAAAATAAGGCT
AGTCCGTTATCAACTTGAAAAAAGTGAGTGGCACCGAGTCGGTGGTGCCCTGTCACCGGATGTGCTTTCC
GGTCTGATGAGTCCGTGAGGACGAAACAGGGGTACCGTGGGGATCCTCTAGAGTCGACCTGCAGGCATGC
AAGCTTGGCACTGGCCGTCGTTTTACAACGTCGTGACTGGGAAAACCCTGGCGTTACCCAACTTAATCGC
CTTGCAGCACATCCCCCTTTCGCCAGCTGGCGTAATAGCGAAGAGGCCCGCACCGATCGCCCTTCCCAAC
AGTTGCGCAGCCTGAATGGCGAATGGCGCCTGATGCGGTATTTTCTCCTTACGCATCTGTGCGGTATTTC
ACACCGCATACCATCGCGATGAGCTTGTGATATTGACGAAACTTTTTGACATCTAATTTATTCTGTTCCA
ACACCAATGTTTATAACCAAGTTTTATCTTGTTTGTCTACATGGTATTTTACATTCATCTACATACATCT
TTCATTGGCTTTGTACATAGTTATCATTACAAGTCTAAAAAAATTCACTCTTTTCTTATTCAATGTCAAT
CCAAGAGAAAAGATTGTGGTAATGTTGTAGGAGCATGTTTAATAAATTACTATAGCAAATTACTTTTTAT
TCCCAAGGTGTTTATCTATAATAGTTAATATTTTAGTCGCTACATAAAATTTTACCAAAGAGTACTTGTA
TACTAATTCTAAATGCCTTCTGACATAAAACGCCTAGGAAAACAAACGCAAACAAGGCATCGACTTTTTC
AATAACCAACCAAAAAAATTTTACATTAGTCTTTTTTTAATGCTGAGAAAGTCTTTGCTGATATGCCTTC
CAACCAGCTTCTCTATATCTCTTGGCTTCGACAACAGGATTACGACCAGCTCCATAGACTCCACGACCAA
CAATGATGATATCGCTACCGCAGTTTACAATCACTTCTTCAGGAGTACGATATTGCTGTCCCAGCCCGTC
TCCTTTAACATCCAAGCCGATACCAGGGGACATAGTTATGTAGTCGCTTTGAAGGTTAGGAAATCGACGA
CCAGCTATAAAGCCAAAGCAAAAATCGGTATGCTTCTCAAACCATTCTAAGGTTTTCTCTGTGTAGGAAC
CAGTAGCCAAAGAGCCTTTGGAAGACATTTCAGCCAAAAGCAAGAGACCACGTCCCAAAGGTAAACCAAC
TTCTTTGAGGCCTTGTATAATACCCTCGCCTGGCACTGTATGGCAATTTGTGATATGAGCCCAAGAAGCA
ATTTTGTACACACCAGATGCATATTGTAGCTTGACGGTATTTCCAATGTCTGCGAATTTGCGATCCTCAA
AGATAAGAAAACGATGCTTTTTACCTAAGGCCACCAGTTTTTCTACCATATCCTGGTCGAAATCCTCGAC
AACGTCAATATGTGTCTTGATAACACAGACATAGGGTCCAATTTTATCTACCAATTCTAAGATTTCGGAT
TTCTTCGTCAAATCGACCGCGACTGACAAGTTGCTTTGCTTTTCTTCCATCAAAGCCAACAATTCCTTGG
CAATGGGATTTTTCATCCCCTCAGCTCTAGCTGAATAGCTTTGAAATACTCTAGCATCCATAACTTTGCT
TTTAAACCTTTAATTTCGATCCAAGCAAAAAAGAGGTTCTTGGTAGGACAATACGGTAAGAAAACACGAC
ATGTGCAGAGATGCCGACGAAGCATAGTTAAACTGGGATGGTAAAATCAATTAAGAATTTATAAAGACAA
AATTGTATAAGTCTCTAAAACATCTTAATTATACCTCACAGAACTATCTAAAATATATTCACAAAGTGCA
AACATTATCATGAAAAAGAACCATTTTAATTTAAAGCAAGGGCATTAAGGCTTATTTACAGAATTTCTTA
CTTTTGTAAAGATTATAAGGCTGATTATCTTTTTCACCATGCCAAAAATTACACAAGATAGAATGGATGT
TTGAAATTAAACGTGAGTATACAAACAAATACACTAGGTAAATCGAAACATTTTTTTCTCCATTAAGTAA
CAAATTCCTATTTAGAGAAAGAATGCTGAGTAGATTAAATAATCTATACAAACTTTTTTAACACAAATGC
ATACATATAGCCAGTGGGATTTGTAGCTAAGCTCATCGATGGCGAGTCTAACTCCTTAACCACTCGGACA
TAGTGACTTATCTGACACTCATTGTAAATTAATATATATATAGGCATTTTGTTTAGTTAAAGGTACTTAA
GTAATTAGTATAAACGAACCAATTTTATAATCAGGAAGTTAAGTGAATGGTAGCACATGTCGTAAAAATT
GTGAATTTTTATTGAATAATATTTTAAATACAAGCCTTTCTAGACTAGGTATACTCATAAACNNATATGA
GCAAAAGGATAGAGGAGATTACATTGCATCTTCTACAAATTTATTTATTGCCCTTTACTGAAAAATTAAA
TAATGAGTACTAAATGATAAAAAGCGCTCAGTACAAGAAAGATTGCAAAAATATTGCATTCTTCATGAAT
TAAAGTTGCATATAAGGCATATTGAAAGTAATAGTACTAAAACAGCAGTTAGCGAAAATTAATAGAATTA
TATTCGCAAGACAATTGTGACATTAAATTAAAAAATTGTAGAATTTTTACTATCCTCTTTAACGCCATGA
GCCTTTATAAAAAGGTTAAATTAGTTTTAACATTCTTTTTTTGAGTAAGAGTTTACAATTTATCAAAACC
TGTGTTATTATATTCATTAGTTTCAATTTATTAGCATCTAGAGAAAAATCAATTGGCAGTTACATTGTTG
GAATTTATGAAGAAAAAGAATCTACAACGGAGAATAAGTTGCTGATCGCTTTCCCTAAAATTGTATATTT
TGCTGAGCTTATTTTGACATTTCGTTGAAGTTTTCTCTAATTCGCATTCATTTTAAGTAAAACAATGAGA
AATAAAATTACAAAAAATACAAATTAAAATACAATTTTTAGCTATAATTATAGACGATGCCCTTGTATCC
CATTCTGTCTCGCTTGCCCCTACTTTTTATCTTTTATATACCATAATGAACGCTGCCGCTACTAACCATA
CCCCGATTTTACATTTCGGACTCCCAAGGACGTACAAAATAGAAAACTATAGAAAAAAATAATCAGAAAA
TAGCATGTCATCTCTTTGTAAAACGCGTTTGCAAGAAGAAAGGAAACAATGGAGAAGAGATCATCCATTT
GTATGTAAATTTTAGTAAACTTGAAGAAATCACTAACAACTTCTCTTACTTAGGGATTCTATGCAAAACC
TTGTAAATCATCTGATGGAGGACTCGATTTAATGAATTGGAAGGTTGGCCATCGATGGTATGGTGCACTC
TCAGTACAATCTGCTCTGATGCCGCATAGTTAAGCCAGCCCCGACACCCGCCAACACCCGCTGACGCGCC
CTGACGGGCTTGTCTGCTCCCGGCATCCGCTTACAGACAAGCTGTGACCGTCTCCGGGAGCTGCATGTGT
CAGAGGTTTTCACCGTCATCACCGAAACGCGCGA
Features (pLannotate 1.2.2; 23 found; start..end, strand, type, name):
     75..322     -  terminator     CYC1 terminator: S. cerevisiae CYC1; transcription terminator for CYC1
    371..4474    -  CDS            cas9: CAS9_STRP1 - Also known as csn1 From Streptococcus pyogenes serotype M1.
   4475..4493    +  misc_feature   MCS (fragment): pUC18/19 multiple cloning site
   4495..5236    -  promoter       adh1 promoter: promoter for the Schizosaccharomyces pombe adh1 gene encoding alcohol dehydrogenase
   5265..5369    +  promoter       AmpR promoter: bla
   5370..6230    +  CDS            AmpR: β-lactamase; bla; confers resistance to ampicillin, carbenicillin, and related antibiotics
   6401..6989    +  rep_origin     ori: high-copy-number ColE1/pMB1/pBR322/pUC origin of replication
   7172..7264    +  CDS            lacI (fragment): lac repressor; lacI; The lac repressor binds to the lac operator to inhibit transcription in E. coli. This inhibition can be relieved by adding lactose or isopropyl-β-D-thiogalactopyranoside (IPTG).
   7277..7298    +  protein_bind   CAP binding site: CAP binding activates transcription in the presence of cAMP. E. coli catabolite activator protein
   7313..7343    +  promoter       lac promoter: promoter for the E. coli lac operon
   7347..7369    +  protein_bind   lac operator (fragment): The lac repressor binds to the lac operator to inhibit transcription in E. coli. This inhibition can be relieved by adding lactose or isopropyl-β-D-thiogalactopyranoside (IPTG). lac repressor encoded by lacI
   7400..7418    +  misc_feature   MCS (fragment): pUC18/19 multiple cloning site
   7428..7784    +  promoter       rrk1 promoter/leader: promoter and leader RNA for the Schizosaccharomyces pombe rrk1 gene encoding the K-RNA component of RNase P (Jacobs et al., 2014)
   7889..7940    +  misc_RNA       sTRSV HHRz: hammerhead ribozyme from the tobacco ringspot virus satellite RNA (Khvorova et al., 2003)
   7949..7986    +  misc_feature   MCS (fragment): pUC18/19 multiple cloning site
   7989..8143    +  CDS            lacZα (fragment): LacZα fragment of β-galactosidase; lacZ fragment
   8149..8200    -  misc_feature   bom (fragment): basis of mobility region from pBR322
   8647..9441    -  CDS            S. pombe ura4: orotidine 5'-phosphate decarboxylase, required for uracil biosynthesis; Schizosaccharomyces pombe ura4
  10051..10834   -  rep_origin     ars1: Schizosaccharomyces pombe autonomously replicating sequence ars1
  10995..11060   +  CDS            hus5 (fragment): UBC9_SCHPO - Also known as ubc9. Experimental evidence at protein level: Swiss-Prot protein existence level 1. Catalyzes the covalent attachment of ubiquitin-like protein SUMO/Smt3 to other proteins. Required for efficient recovery from DNA damage or S-phase arrest and normal mitosis. This may be as part of a checkpoint independent recovery process. From Schizosaccharomyces pombe (strain 972 / ATCC 24843) (Fission yeast).
  11114..11179   +  CDS            hus5 (fragment): UBC9_SCHPO - Also known as ubc9. Experimental evidence at protein level: Swiss-Prot protein existence level 1. Catalyzes the covalent attachment of ubiquitin-like protein SUMO/Smt3 to other proteins. Required for efficient recovery from DNA damage or S-phase arrest and normal mitosis. This may be as part of a checkpoint independent recovery process. From Schizosaccharomyces pombe (strain 972 / ATCC 24843) (Fission yeast).
  11189..11238   -  misc_feature   bom (fragment): basis of mobility region from pBR322
  11340..1       -  CDS            rop (fragment) (across the origin): Rop protein, which maintains plasmids at low copy number; rop
