[The description below was written by a language model from this plasmid's Addgene catalogue record and pLannotate feature annotations shown in this document.]
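Description:
pYZ164 is an all-in-one CRISPR-Cas9 plasmid for fission yeast, built on the pYZ033 backbone and designed to cut the Schizosaccharomyces pombe his3 locus so that a his3 deletion can be made. It is an E. coli–S. pombe shuttle vector of about 11.4 kb. In bacteria it replicates from a high-copy ColE1/pUC-type origin and is selected with ampicillin through the bla gene. In S. pombe it is maintained episomally by the ars1 autonomously replicating sequence and selected by uracil prototrophy through the S. pombe ura4 marker.

Two expression units make up the payload. Streptococcus pyogenes Cas9 is transcribed from the constitutive S. pombe adh1 promoter and terminated by the S. cerevisiae CYC1 terminator. The guide RNA cassette uses the rrk1 promoter and leader, taken from the gene for the RNase P K-RNA, followed downstream by a hammerhead ribozyme from the tobacco ringspot virus satellite RNA. In this arrangement the leader is removed from the 5′ end of the transcript and the ribozyme self-cleaves to define the 3′ end, releasing a mature guide from a longer transcript. The 20-nt his3-targeting spacer, inserted by Gibson cloning, and the guide scaffold are not annotated separately, but they presumably lie in the unannotated interval between the rrk1 leader and the ribozyme.

The remaining annotations (lac promoter/operator, lacZα, lacI, bom, rop, MCS and hus5 fragments) appear to be backbone remnants or sequence flanking the yeast elements rather than functional parts. The plasmid belongs to a toolbox for generating designer selectable-marker deletions in S. pombe. The record does not describe the repair template needed to specify the deletion.
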