Addgene plasmid #98408: pYZ164
Purpose: Cas9-gRNA his3 plasmid for his3 deletion in S. pombe
Depositing lab: Jef Boeke. Depositing organization: NYU Grossman School of Medicine. Publication: Construction of Designer Selectable Marker Deletions with CRISPR-Cas9 Toolbox in Schizosaccharomyces pombe and Optimized Design of Common Entry Vectors. Zhao Y, Boeke JD. G3 (Bethesda). 2018 Jan 10. pii: g3.117.300363. doi: 10.1534/g3.117.300363. PubMed 29321167.
Backbone
  Vector backbone: pYZ033
  Backbone size w/o insert (bp): 11350
  Total vector size (bp): 11370
  Vector type: CRISPR
  Selectable markers: Spura4
Growth in bacteria
  Bacterial resistance: Ampicillin, 100 μg/mL
  Growth temperature: 37°C
  Growth strain: DH5alpha
  Copy number: High Copy
Gene/Insert
  Gene/Insert name: gRNA targeting Sp.his3
  gRNA/shRNA sequence: Sp.his3 atttattggatataatgaca
  Species: S. pombe (fission yeast)
  Entrez Gene: his3 (a.k.a. SPBC11B10.02c)
  Cloning method: Gibson Cloning
  Sequencing primers: 5′ M13F; 3′ M13R
Terms and licenses: Academic/Nonprofit Terms; Industry Terms: Not Available to Industry
How to cite: pYZ164 was a gift from Jef Boeke (Addgene plasmid # 98408 ; http://n2t.net/addgene:98408 ; RRID:Addgene_98408)
