LOCUS       Exported 11370 bp ds-DNA circular SYN 13-MAY-2021
DEFINITION  Cas9-gRNA his3 plasmid for his3 deletion in S. pombe.
ACCESSION   .
VERSION     .
KEYWORDS    pYZ164
SOURCE      synthetic DNA construct
  ORGANISM  synthetic DNA construct
REFERENCE   1 (bases 1 to 11370)
  AUTHORS   Zhao Y, Boeke JD
  TITLE     Construction of Designer Selectable Marker Deletions with
            CRISPR-Cas9 Toolbox in Schizosaccharomyces pombe and Optimized
            Design of Common Entry Vectors.
  JOURNAL   G3 (Bethesda). 2018 Jan 10. pii: g3.117.300363. doi:
            10.1534/g3.117.300363.
  PUBMED    29321167
REFERENCE   2 (bases 1 to 11370)
  AUTHORS   .
  TITLE     Direct Submission
  JOURNAL   Exported May 13, 2021 from SnapGene Server 1.1.58
            http://www.snapgene.com
FEATURES             Location/Qualifiers
     source          1..11370
                     /organism="synthetic DNA construct"
                     /mol_type="other DNA"
     primer_bind     complement(10..28)
                     /label=pBRforEco
                     /note="pBR322 vectors, upsteam of EcoRI site, forward
                     primer"
     terminator      75..322
                     /gene="S. cerevisiae CYC1"
                     /label=CYC1 terminator
                     /note="transcription terminator for CYC1"
     primer_bind     288..306
                     /label=CYC1
                     /note="CYC1 transcription termination signal, reverse
                     primer"
     CDS             complement(338..358)
                     /codon_start=1
                     /product="nuclear localization signal of SV40 (simian virus
                     40) large T antigen"
                     /label=SV40 NLS
                     /translation="PKKKRKV"
     CDS             complement(371..4474)
                     /codon_start=1
                     /product="Cas9 (Csn1) endonuclease from the Streptococcus
                     pyogenes Type II CRISPR/Cas system"
                     /label=Cas9
                     /note="generates RNA-guided double strand breaks in DNA"
                     /translation="MDKKYSIGLDIGTNSVGWAVITDEYKVPSKKFKVLGNTDRHSIKK
                     NLIGALLFDSGETAEATRLKRTARRRYTRRKNRICYLQEIFSNEMAKVDDSFFHRLEES
                     FLVEEDKKHERHPIFGNIVDEVAYHEKYPTIYHLRKKLVDSTDKADLRLIYLALAHMIK
                     FRGHFLIEGDLNPDNSDVDKLFIQLVQTYNQLFEENPINASGVDAKAILSARLSKSRRL
                     ENLIAQLPGEKKNGLFGNLIALSLGLTPNFKSNFDLAEDAKLQLSKDTYDDDLDNLLAQ
                     IGDQYADLFLAAKNLSDAILLSDILRVNTEITKAPLSASMIKRYDEHHQDLTLLKALVR
                     QQLPEKYKEIFFDQSKNGYAGYIDGGASQEEFYKFIKPILEKMDGTEELLVKLNREDLL
                     RKQRTFDNGSIPHQIHLGELHAILRRQEDFYPFLKDNREKIEKILTFRIPYYVGPLARG
                     NSRFAWMTRKSEETITPWNFEEVVDKGASAQSFIERMTNFDKNLPNEKVLPKHSLLYEY
                     FTVYNELTKVKYVTEGMRKPAFLSGEQKKAIVDLLFKTNRKVTVKQLKEDYFKKIECFD
                     SVEISGVEDRFNASLGTYHDLLKIIKDKDFLDNEENEDILEDIVLTLTLFEDREMIEER
                     LKTYAHLFDDKVMKQLKRRRYTGWGRLSRKLINGIRDKQSGKTILDFLKSDGFANRNFM
                     QLIHDDSLTFKEDIQKAQVSGQGDSLHEHIANLAGSPAIKKGILQTVKVVDELVKVMGR
                     HKPENIVIEMARENQTTQKGQKNSRERMKRIEEGIKELGSQILKEHPVENTQLQNEKLY
                     LYYLQNGRDMYVDQELDINRLSDYDVDHIVPQSFLKDDSIDNKVLTRSDKNRGKSDNVP
                     SEEVVKKMKNYWRQLLNAKLITQRKFDNLTKAERGGLSELDKAGFIKRQLVETRQITKH
                     VAQILDSRMNTKYDENDKLIREVKVITLKSKLVSDFRKDFQFYKVREINNYHHAHDAYL
                     NAVVGTALIKKYPKLESEFVYGDYKVYDVRKMIAKSEQEIGKATAKYFFYSNIMNFFKT
                     EITLANGEIRKRPLIETNGETGEIVWDKGRDFATVRKVLSMPQVNIVKKTEVQTGGFSK
                     ESILPKRNSDKLIARKKDWDPKKYGGFDSPTVAYSVLVVAKVEKGKSKKLKSVKELLGI
                     TIMERSSFEKNPIDFLEAKGYKEVKKDLIIKLPKYSLFELENGRKRMLASAGELQKGNE
                     LALPSKYVNFLYLASHYEKLKGSPEDNEQKQLFVEQHKHYLDEIIEQISEFSKRVILAD
                     ANLDKVLSAYNKHRDKPIREQAENIIHLFTLTNLGAPAAFKYFDTTIDRKRYTSTKEVL
                     DATLIHQSITGLYETRIDLSQLGGD"
     promoter        complement(4495..5236)
                     /label=adh1 promoter
                     /note="promoter for the Schizosaccharomyces pombe adh1 gene
                     encoding alcohol dehydrogenase"
     promoter        5265..5369
                     /gene="bla"
                     /label=AmpR promoter
     CDS             5370..6230
                     /codon_start=1
                     /gene="bla"
                     /product="beta-lactamase"
                     /label=AmpR
                     /note="confers resistance to ampicillin, carbenicillin, and
                     related antibiotics"
                     /translation="MSIQHFRVALIPFFAAFCLPVFAHPETLVKVKDAEDQLGARVGYI
                     ELDLNSGKILESFRPEERFPMMSTFKVLLCGAVLSRIDAGQEQLGRRIHYSQNDLVEYS
                     PVTEKHLTDGMTVRELCSAAITMSDNTAANLLLTTIGGPKELTAFLHNMGDHVTRLDRW
                     EPELNEAIPNDERDTTMPVAMATTLRKLLTGELLTLASRQQLIDWMEADKVAGPLLRSA
                     LPAGWFIADKSGAGERGSRGIIAALGPDGKPSRIVVIYTTGSQATMDERNRQIAEIGAS
                     LIKHW"
     primer_bind     complement(5588..5607)
                     /label=Amp-R
                     /note="Ampicillin resistance gene, reverse primer"
     rep_origin      6401..6989
                     /direction=RIGHT
                     /label=ori
                     /note="high-copy-number ColE1/pMB1/pBR322/pUC origin of
                     replication"
     primer_bind     6890..6909
                     /label=pBR322ori-F
                     /note="pBR322 origin, forward primer"
     primer_bind     7143..7160
                     /label=L4440
                     /note="L4440 vector, forward primer"
     protein_bind    7277..7298
                     /label=CAP binding site
                     /bound_moiety="E. coli catabolite activator protein"
                     /note="CAP binding activates transcription in the presence
                     of cAMP."
     promoter        7313..7343
                     /label=lac promoter
                     /note="promoter for the E. coli lac operon"
     protein_bind    7351..7367
                     /label=lac operator
                     /bound_moiety="lac repressor encoded by lacI"
                     /note="The lac repressor binds to the lac operator to
                     inhibit transcription in E. coli. This inhibition can be
                     relieved by adding lactose or
                     isopropyl-beta-D-thiogalactopyranoside (IPTG)."
     primer_bind     7356..7378
                     /label=M13/pUC Reverse
                     /note="In lacZ gene"
     primer_bind     7375..7391
                     /label=M13 rev
                     /note="common sequencing primer, one of multiple similar
                     variants"
     primer_bind     7375..7391
                     /label=M13 Reverse
                     /note="In lacZ gene. Also called M13-rev"
     promoter        7428..7784
                     /label=rrk1 promoter/leader
                     /note="promoter and leader RNA for the Schizosaccharomyces
                     pombe rrk1 gene encoding the K-RNA component of RNase P
                     (Jacobs et al., 2014)"
     misc_RNA        7889..7940
                     /label=sTRSV HHRz
                     /note="hammerhead ribozyme from the tobacco ringspot virus
                     satellite RNA (Khvorova et al., 2003)"
     primer_bind     complement(7990..8007)
                     /label=M13 Forward
                     /note="In lacZ gene. Also called M13-F20 or M13 (-21)
                     Forward"
     primer_bind     complement(7990..8006)
                     /label=M13 fwd
                     /note="common sequencing primer, one of multiple similar
                     variants"
     primer_bind     complement(7999..8021)
                     /label=M13/pUC Forward
                     /note="In lacZ gene"
     CDS             complement(8647..9441)
                     /codon_start=1
                     /gene="Schizosaccharomyces pombe ura4"
                     /product="orotidine 5'-phosphate decarboxylase, required
                     for uracil biosynthesis"
                     /label=S. pombe ura4
                     /translation="MDARVFQSYSARAEGMKNPIAKELLALMEEKQSNLSVAVDLTKKS
                     EILELVDKIGPYVCVIKTHIDVVEDFDQDMVEKLVALGKKHRFLIFEDRKFADIGNTVK
                     LQYASGVYKIASWAHITNCHTVPGEGIIQGLKEVGLPLGRGLLLLAEMSSKGSLATGSY
                     TEKTLEWFEKHTDFCFGFIAGRRFPNLQSDYITMSPGIGLDVKGDGLGQQYRTPEEVIV
                     NCGSDIIIVGRGVYGAGRNPVVEAKRYREAGWKAYQQRLSQH"
     rep_origin      10051..10832
                     /label=ars1
                     /note="Schizosaccharomyces pombe autonomously replicating
                     sequence ars1"
     primer_bind     complement(11201..11220)
                     /label=pRS-marker
                     /note="pRS vectors, use to sequence yeast selectable
                     marker"
     primer_bind     11320..11342
                     /label=pGEX 3'
                     /note="pGEX vectors, reverse primer"
ORIGIN
        1 gacgaaaggg cctcgtgata cgcctatttt tataggttaa tgtcatgata ataatggttt
       61 cttagacggg gatcgcaaat taaagccttc gagcgtccca aaaccttctc aagcaaggtt
      121 ttcagtataa tgttacatgc gtacacgcgt ctgtacagaa aaaaaagaaa aatttgaaat
      181 ataaataacg ttcttaatac taacataact ataaaaaaat aaatagggac ctagacttca
      241 ggttgtctaa ctccttcctt ttcggttaga gcggatgtgg ggggagggcg tgaatgtaag
      301 cgtgacataa ctaattacat gactcgagaa gagatcacac cttcctcttc ttcttggggt
      361 cagccctgct gtctccaccg agctgagaga ggtcgattct tgtttcatag agccccgtaa
      421 ttgactgatg aatcagtgtg gcgtccagga cctcctttgt agaggtgtac cgctttctgt
      481 ctatggtggt gtcgaagtac ttgaaggctg caggcgcgcc caagttggtc agagtaaaca
      541 agtggataat gttttctgcc tgctccctga tgggcttatc cctgtgctta ttgtaagcag
      601 aaagcacctt atcgaggtta gcgtcggcga ggatcactct tttggagaat tcgcttattt
      661 gctcgatgat ctcatcaagg tagtgtttgt gttgttccac gaacagctgc ttctgctcat
      721 tatcttcggg agaccctttg agcttttcat agtggctggc cagatacaag aaattaacgt
      781 atttagaggg cagtgccagc tcgttacctt tctgcagctc gcccgcacta gcgagcattc
      841 gtttccggcc gttttcaagc tcaaagagag agtacttggg aagcttaatg atgaggtctt
      901 ttttgacctc tttatatcct ttcgcctcga gaaagtcgat ggggtttttt tcgaagcttg
      961 atcgctccat gattgtgatg cccagcagtt ccttgacgct tttgagtttt ttagacttcc
     1021 ctttctccac tttggccaca accagtacac tgtaagcgac tgtaggagaa tcgaatccgc
     1081 cgtatttctt ggggtcccaa tcttttttgc gtgcgatcag cttgtcgctg ttccttttcg
     1141 ggaggatact ttccttggag aagcctccgg tctgtacttc ggtcttttta acgatgttca
     1201 cctgcggcat ggacaggacc ttccggactg tcgcgaaatc cctacccttg tcccacacga
     1261 tttctcctgt ttctccgttt gtttcgataa gtggtcgctt ccgaatctct ccattggcca
     1321 gtgtaatctc ggtcttgaaa aaattcataa tattgctgta aaagaagtac ttagcggtgg
     1381 ccttgcctat ttcctgctca gactttgcga tcattttcct aacatcgtac actttatagt
     1441 ctccgtaaac aaattcagat tcaagcttgg gatatttttt gataagtgca gtgcctacca
     1501 ctgcattcag gtaggcatca tgcgcatggt ggtaattgtt gatctctctc accttataaa
     1561 actgaaagtc ctttctgaaa tctgagacca gcttagactt cagagtaata actttcacct
     1621 ctcgaatcag tttgtcattt tcatcgtact tggtgttcat gcgtgaatcg agaatttggg
     1681 ccacgtgctt ggtgatctgg cgtgtctcaa caagctgcct tttgatgaag ccggctttat
     1741 ccaactcaga caggccacct cgttcagcct tagtcagatt atcgaacttc cgttgtgtga
     1801 tcagtttggc gttcagcagc tgccgccaat aatttttcat tttcttgaca acttcttctg
     1861 aggggacgtt atcactcttc cctctatttt tatcggatct tgtcaacact ttattatcaa
     1921 tagaatcatc tttgagaaaa gactggggca cgatatgatc cacgtcgtag tcggagagcc
     1981 gattgatgtc cagttcctga tccacgtaca tgtccctgcc gttctgcagg tagtacaggt
     2041 agagcttctc attctgaagc tgggtgtttt caactgggtg ttccttaagg atttgggacc
     2101 ccagttcttt tataccctct tcaatcctct tcatcctttc cctactgttc ttctgtccct
     2161 tctgggtagt ttggttctct cgggccatct cgataacgat attctcgggc ttatgccttc
     2221 ccattacttt gacgagttca tccacgacct taacggtctg cagtattccc tttttgatag
     2281 ctgggctacc tgcaagatta gcgatgtgct cgtgaagact gtccccctgg ccagaaactt
     2341 gtgctttctg gatgtcctcc ttaaaggtga gagagtcatc atggatcaac tgcatgaagt
     2401 tccggttggc aaatccatcg gacttaagaa aatccaggat tgtctttcca gactgcttat
     2461 ctcggatccc attgatcagt tttcttgaca gccgccccca tcctgtatat cggcgcctct
     2521 tgagctgttt catgactttg tcgtcgaaga gatgagcgta agttttcaag cgttcttcaa
     2581 tcatctccct atcttcaaac aacgtaaggg tgaggacaat gtcctcaaga atgtcctcgt
     2641 tctcctcatt gtccaggaag tccttgtctt taatgatttt caggagatcg tgatacgttc
     2701 ccagggatgc gttgaagcga tcctccactc cgctgatttc aacagagtcg aaacattcaa
     2761 tctttttgaa atagtcttct ttgagctgtt tcacggtaac tttccggttc gtcttgaaga
     2821 ggaggtccac gatagctttc ttctgctctc cagacaggaa tgctggcttt ctcatccctt
     2881 ctgtgacgta tttgaccttg gtgagctcgt tataaactgt gaagtactcg tacagcagag
     2941 agtgtttagg aagcaccttt tcgttaggca gatttttatc aaagttagtc atcctttcga
     3001 tgaaggactg ggcagaggcc cccttatcca cgacttcctc gaagttccag ggagtgatgg
     3061 tctcttctga tttgcgagtc atccacgcga atctggaatt tccccgggcg agggggccta
     3121 catagtaggg tatccgaaat gtgaggattt tctcaatctt ttccctgtta tctttcaaaa
     3181 aggggtagaa atcctcttgc cgcctgagga tagcgtgcag ttcgcccagg tgaatctggt
     3241 gggggatgct tccattgtcg aaagtgcgct gtttgcgcaa cagatcttct ctgttaagct
     3301 ttaccagcag ctcctcggtg ccgtccattt tttccaagat gggcttaata aatttgtaaa
     3361 attcctcctg gcttgctccg ccgtcaatgt atccggcgta gccattttta gactgatcga
     3421 agaaaatttc cttgtacttc tcaggcagtt gctgtctgac aagggccttc agcaaagtca
     3481 agtcttggtg gtgctcatca tagcgcttga tcatactagc gctcagcgga gctttggtga
     3541 tctccgtgtt cactcgcaga atatcactca gcagaatggc gtctgacagg ttctttgccg
     3601 ccaaaaaaag gtctgcgtac tggtcgccga tctgggccag cagattgtcg agatcatcat
     3661 cgtaggtgtc tttgctcagt tgaagcttgg catcttcggc caggtcgaag ttagatttaa
     3721 agttgggggt cagcccgagt gacagggcga taagattacc aaacaggccg ttcttcttct
     3781 ccccagggag ctgtgcgatg aggttttcga gccgccggga tttggacagc ctagcgctca
     3841 ggattgcttt ggcgtcaact ccggatgcgt tgatcgggtt ctcttcgaaa agctgattgt
     3901 aagtctgaac cagttggata aagagtttgt cgacatcgct gttgtctggg ttcaggtccc
     3961 cctcgatgag gaagtgtccc cgaaatttga tcatatgcgc cagcgcgaga tagatcaacc
     4021 gcaagtcagc cttatcagta ctgtctacaa gcttcttcct cagatgatat atggttgggt
     4081 acttttcatg gtacgccacc tcgtccacga tattgccaaa gattgggtgg cgctcgtgct
     4141 ttttatcctc ctccaccaaa aaggactcct ccagcctatg gaagaaagag tcatccacct
     4201 tagccatctc attactaaag atctcctgca ggtagcagat ccgattcttt ctgcgggtat
     4261 atctgcgccg tgctgttctt ttgagccgcg tggcttcggc cgtctccccg gagtcgaaca
     4321 ggagggcgcc aatgaggttc ttctttatgc tgtggcgatc ggtattgccc agaactttga
     4381 attttttgct cggcaccttg tactcgtccg taatgacggc ccaaccgacg ctgtttgtgc
     4441 cgatatcgag cccaatggag tacttcttgt ccatctctag agtcgacctg cagcaattct
     4501 cttgcttaaa gaaaagcgaa ggcacctgtc caccacccac tatttatacc atgggaggcg
     4561 tcaaaccgag tttttgcgaa aggattatcg cacctctccc caagtaacat cggcaaagca
     4621 aaaacggagc ggaagaccaa tgagacgcgg aaggggagcg ccgaatgagg aaagcgagag
     4681 agaaagaagt ggatggaatg attccccgcc aaagtggaca catttcggga atcttcagga
     4741 agcatggatc accttatgga caagaagata atccggaagc caataggagg gcgacagggg
     4801 gtcagcgata agcgtcggaa aaaactttat gatatggtaa atacgtagga ggttacggtg
     4861 cagaggaggg gccggtagcg agtgatagcg agggaaagac gatcgctatc gggccgtaag
     4921 gaggaaatgg gaggttgggg gaaggatgcg ttggaatgcg gagtagagaa attgaagaga
     4981 gagagaggac acacctagag agaaagaaat ggatatagag aaagagaaaa aataagagga
     5041 atacggatac gatggagtgc gttgaatgag agaaaagaaa agaaaaggaa tgataagaga
     5101 aggaatgaaa attgttttgt tttgttttca attgctttct tttgttttct ttgtctttgt
     5161 tcttccttcc cttgtcccga tgctgttctt ctcaccagct tccgcatgat agccattttc
     5221 ttagttgttg tagggcgtca ggtggcactt ttcggggaaa tgtgcgcgga acccctattt
     5281 gtttattttt ctaaatacat tcaaatatgt atccgctcat gagacaataa ccctgataaa
     5341 tgcttcaata atattgaaaa aggaagagta tgagtattca acatttccgt gtcgccctta
     5401 ttcccttttt tgcggcattt tgccttcctg tttttgctca cccagaaacg ctggtgaaag
     5461 taaaagatgc tgaagatcag ttgggtgcac gagtgggtta catcgaactg gatctcaaca
     5521 gcggtaagat ccttgagagt tttcgccccg aagaacgttt tccaatgatg agcactttta
     5581 aagttctgct atgtggcgcg gtattatccc gtattgacgc cgggcaagag caactcggtc
     5641 gccgcataca ctattctcag aatgacttgg ttgagtactc accagtcaca gaaaagcatc
     5701 ttacggatgg catgacagta agagaattat gcagtgctgc cataaccatg agtgataaca
     5761 ctgcggccaa cttacttctg acaacgatcg gaggaccgaa ggagctaacc gcttttttgc
     5821 acaacatggg ggatcatgta actcgccttg atcgttggga accggagctg aatgaagcca
     5881 taccaaacga cgagcgtgac accacgatgc ctgtagcaat ggcaacaacg ttgcgcaaac
     5941 tattaactgg cgaactactt actctagctt cccggcaaca attaatagac tggatggagg
     6001 cggataaagt tgcaggacca cttctgcgct cggcccttcc ggctggctgg tttattgctg
     6061 ataaatctgg agccggtgag cgtgggtctc gcggtatcat tgcagcactg gggccagatg
     6121 gtaagccctc ccgtatcgta gttatctaca cgacggggag tcaggcaact atggatgaac
     6181 gaaatagaca gatcgctgag ataggtgcct cactgattaa gcattggtaa ctgtcagacc
     6241 aagtttactc atatatactt tagattgatt taaaacttca tttttaattt aaaaggatct
     6301 aggtgaagat cctttttgat aatctcatga ccaaaatccc ttaacgtgag ttttcgttcc
     6361 actgagcgtc agaccccgta gaaaagatca aaggatcttc ttgagatcct ttttttctgc
     6421 gcgtaatctg ctgcttgcaa acaaaaaaac caccgctacc agcggtggtt tgtttgccgg
     6481 atcaagagct accaactctt tttccgaagg taactggctt cagcagagcg cagataccaa
     6541 atactgttct tctagtgtag ccgtagttag gccaccactt caagaactct gtagcaccgc
     6601 ctacatacct cgctctgcta atcctgttac cagtggctgc tgccagtggc gataagtcgt
     6661 gtcttaccgg gttggactca agacgatagt taccggataa ggcgcagcgg tcgggctgaa
     6721 cggggggttc gtgcacacag cccagcttgg agcgaacgac ctacaccgaa ctgagatacc
     6781 tacagcgtga gctatgagaa agcgccacgc ttcccgaagg gagaaaggcg gacaggtatc
     6841 cggtaagcgg cagggtcgga acaggagagc gcacgaggga gcttccaggg ggaaacgcct
     6901 ggtatcttta tagtcctgtc gggtttcgcc acctctgact tgagcgtcga tttttgtgat
     6961 gctcgtcagg ggggcggagc ctatggaaaa acgccagcaa cgcggccttt ttacggttcc
     7021 tggccttttg ctggcctttt gctcacatgt tctttcctgc gttatcccct gattctgtgg
     7081 ataaccgtat taccgccttt gagtgagctg ataccgctcg ccgcagccga acgaccgagc
     7141 gcagcgagtc agtgagcgag gaagcggaag agcgcccaat acgcaaaccg cctctccccg
     7201 cgcgttggcc gattcattaa tgcagctggc acgacaggtt tcccgactgg aaagcgggca
     7261 gtgagcgcaa cgcaattaat gtgagttagc tcactcatta ggcaccccag gctttacact
     7321 ttatgcttcc ggctcgtatg ttgtgtggaa ttgtgagcgg ataacaattt cacacaggaa
     7381 acagctatga catgattacg aattcgagct cggtaccccg ggtacctttt gcttatgttg
     7441 gtggtagttg gcatgcgtag actgatgact agtcagcaag gagcgtagaa cagtcacact
     7501 cgttatatat gtgcttccaa gaaaactcaa gaatttacca ttagcaaaca cttttttgaa
     7561 atgttagaca tttaaatgac gaaggcatat agaagctttg aataggtgtt gtaaagtgtt
     7621 gatttatgtg acgctgaggg tgcgcatgaa aggaatgttg ggtcacgatt attaaacagt
     7681 ttgctagctt ggacacttga gtattggaag ttgttgaatt ctaaaaaact ttcagttgat
     7741 ttgaatagtt gctgttgcca aaaaacataa cctgtaccga agaaatttat tggatataat
     7801 gacagtttta gagctagaaa tagcaagtta aaataaggct agtccgttat caacttgaaa
     7861 aaagtgagtg gcaccgagtc ggtggtgccc tgtcaccgga tgtgctttcc ggtctgatga
     7921 gtccgtgagg acgaaacagg ggtaccgtgg ggatcctcta gagtcgacct gcaggcatgc
     7981 aagcttggca ctggccgtcg ttttacaacg tcgtgactgg gaaaaccctg gcgttaccca
     8041 acttaatcgc cttgcagcac atcccccttt cgccagctgg cgtaatagcg aagaggcccg
     8101 caccgatcgc ccttcccaac agttgcgcag cctgaatggc gaatggcgcc tgatgcggta
     8161 ttttctcctt acgcatctgt gcggtatttc acaccgcata ccatcgcgat gagcttgtga
     8221 tattgacgaa actttttgac atctaattta ttctgttcca acaccaatgt ttataaccaa
     8281 gttttatctt gtttgtctac atggtatttt acattcatct acatacatct ttcattggct
     8341 ttgtacatag ttatcattac aagtctaaaa aaattcactc ttttcttatt caatgtcaat
     8401 ccaagagaaa agattgtggt aatgttgtag gagcatgttt aataaattac tatagcaaat
     8461 tactttttat tcccaaggtg tttatctata atagttaata ttttagtcgc tacataaaat
     8521 tttaccaaag agtacttgta tactaattct aaatgccttc tgacataaaa cgcctaggaa
     8581 aacaaacgca aacaaggcat cgactttttc aataaccaac caaaaaaatt ttacattagt
     8641 ctttttttaa tgctgagaaa gtctttgctg atatgccttc caaccagctt ctctatatct
     8701 cttggcttcg acaacaggat tacgaccagc tccatagact ccacgaccaa caatgatgat
     8761 atcgctaccg cagtttacaa tcacttcttc aggagtacga tattgctgtc ccagcccgtc
     8821 tcctttaaca tccaagccga taccagggga catagttatg tagtcgcttt gaaggttagg
     8881 aaatcgacga ccagctataa agccaaagca aaaatcggta tgcttctcaa accattctaa
     8941 ggttttctct gtgtaggaac cagtagccaa agagcctttg gaagacattt cagccaaaag
     9001 caagagacca cgtcccaaag gtaaaccaac ttctttgagg ccttgtataa taccctcgcc
     9061 tggcactgta tggcaatttg tgatatgagc ccaagaagca attttgtaca caccagatgc
     9121 atattgtagc ttgacggtat ttccaatgtc tgcgaatttg cgatcctcaa agataagaaa
     9181 acgatgcttt ttacctaagg ccaccagttt ttctaccata tcctggtcga aatcctcgac
     9241 aacgtcaata tgtgtcttga taacacagac atagggtcca attttatcta ccaattctaa
     9301 gatttcggat ttcttcgtca aatcgaccgc gactgacaag ttgctttgct tttcttccat
     9361 caaagccaac aattccttgg caatgggatt tttcatcccc tcagctctag ctgaatagct
     9421 ttgaaatact ctagcatcca taactttgct tttaaacctt taatttcgat ccaagcaaaa
     9481 aagaggttct tggtaggaca atacggtaag aaaacacgac atgtgcagag atgccgacga
     9541 agcatagtta aactgggatg gtaaaatcaa ttaagaattt ataaagacaa aattgtataa
     9601 gtctctaaaa catcttaatt atacctcaca gaactatcta aaatatattc acaaagtgca
     9661 aacattatca tgaaaaagaa ccattttaat ttaaagcaag ggcattaagg cttatttaca
     9721 gaatttctta cttttgtaaa gattataagg ctgattatct ttttcaccat gccaaaaatt
     9781 acacaagata gaatggatgt ttgaaattaa acgtgagtat acaaacaaat acactaggta
     9841 aatcgaaaca tttttttctc cattaagtaa caaattccta tttagagaaa gaatgctgag
     9901 tagattaaat aatctataca aactttttta acacaaatgc atacatatag ccagtgggat
     9961 ttgtagctaa gctcatcgat ggcgagtcta actccttaac cactcggaca tagtgactta
    10021 tctgacactc attgtaaatt aatatatata taggcatttt gtttagttaa aggtacttaa
    10081 gtaattagta taaacgaacc aattttataa tcaggaagtt aagtgaatgg tagcacatgt
    10141 cgtaaaaatt gtgaattttt attgaataat attttaaata caagcctttc tagactaggt
    10201 atactcataa acatatgagc aaaaggatag aggagattac attgcatctt ctacaaattt
    10261 atttattgcc ctttactgaa aaattaaata atgagtacta aatgataaaa agcgctcagt
    10321 acaagaaaga ttgcaaaaat attgcattct tcatgaatta aagttgcata taaggcatat
    10381 tgaaagtaat agtactaaaa cagcagttag cgaaaattaa tagaattata ttcgcaagac
    10441 aattgtgaca ttaaattaaa aaattgtaga atttttacta tcctctttaa cgccatgagc
    10501 ctttataaaa aggttaaatt agttttaaca ttcttttttt gagtaagagt ttacaattta
    10561 tcaaaacctg tgttattata ttcattagtt tcaatttatt agcatctaga gaaaaatcaa
    10621 ttggcagtta cattgttgga atttatgaag aaaaagaatc tacaacggag aataagttgc
    10681 tgatcgcttt ccctaaaatt gtatattttg ctgagcttat tttgacattt cgttgaagtt
    10741 ttctctaatt cgcattcatt ttaagtaaaa caatgagaaa taaaattaca aaaaatacaa
    10801 attaaaatac aatttttagc tataattata gacgatgccc ttgtatccca ttctgtctcg
    10861 cttgccccta ctttttatct tttatatacc ataatgaacg ctgccgctac taaccatacc
    10921 ccgattttac atttcggact cccaaggacg tacaaaatag aaaactatag aaaaaaataa
    10981 tcagaaaata gcatgtcatc tctttgtaaa acgcgtttgc aagaagaaag gaaacaatgg
    11041 agaagagatc atccatttgt atgtaaattt tagtaaactt gaagaaatca ctaacaactt
    11101 ctcttactta gggattctat gcaaaacctt gtaaatcatc tgatggagga ctcgatttaa
    11161 tgaattggaa ggttggccat cgattatggt gcactctcag tacaatctgc tctgatgccg
    11221 catagttaag ccagccccga cacccgccaa cacccgctga cgcgccctga cgggcttgtc
    11281 tgctcccggc atccgcttac agacaagctg tgaccgtctc cgggagctgc atgtgtcaga
    11341 ggttttcacc gtcatcaccg aaacgcgcga
//
